>Addgene plasmid #211147 | pBiT3.1-N_DDB1:1-1140 | addgene full sequence | sequence record 425951 | Addgene NGS Result
AAGACGCGTTAATTAAGACGTCGGCAGTGAAAAAAATGCTTTATTTGTGAAATTTGTGATGCTATTGCTT
TATTTGTAACCATTATAAGCTGCAATAAACAAGTTAACAACAACAATTGCATTCATTTTATGTTTCAGGT
TCAGGGGGAGGTGTGGGAGGTTTTTTAAAGCAAGTAAAACCTCTACAAATGTGGTATGGCTGATTATGAT
CCGCGGCCGCAATACGTCGACGTTATCAGCTGACTTCGTACGAGAGCCTAGGATTATGGCGCGCCACTAG
TTATTAATAGTAATCAATTACGGGGTCATTAGTTCATAGCCCATATATGGAGTTCCGCGTTACATAACTT
ACGGTAAATGGCCCGCCTGGCTGACCGCCCAACGACCCCCGCCCATTGACGTCAATAATGACGTATGTTC
CCATAGTAACGCCAATAGGGACTTTCCATTGACGTCAATGGGTGGAGTATTTACGGTAAACTGCCCACTT
GGCAGTACATCAAGTGTATCATATGCCAAGTCCGCCCCCTATTGACGTCAATGACGGTAAATGGCCCGCC
TGGCATTATGCCCAGTACATGACCTTACGGGACTTTCCTACTTGGCAGTACATCTACGTATTAGTCATCG
CTATTACCATGGTGATGCGGTTTTGGCAGTACACCAATGGGCGTGGATAGCGGTTTGACTCACGGGGATT
TCCAAGTCTCCACCCCATTGACGTCAATGGGAGTTTGTTTTGGCACCAAAATCAACGGGACTTTCCAAAA
TGTCGTAATAACCCCGCCCCGTTGACGCAAATGGGCGGTAGGCGTGTACGGTGGGAGGTCTATATAAGCA
GAGCTGGTTTAGTGAACCGTCAGATCACTAGAATCTTTATTGCGGTAGTTTATCACAGTTAAATTGCTAA
CGCAGTCAGTGCTTCTGACACAACAGTCTCGAACTTAAGCTGCAGAAGTTGGTCGTGAGGCACTGGGCAG
GTAAGTATCAAGGTTACAAGACAGGTTTAAGGAGACCAATAGAAACTGGGCTTGTCGAGACAGAGAAGAC
TCTTGCGTTTCTGATAGGCACCTATTGGTCTTACTGACATCCACTTTGCCTTTCTCTCCACAGGTGTCCA
CTCCCAGTTCAATTACAGCTCTTAAGGCTAGAGTATTAATACGACTCACTATAGGGGTTAGCGATCGCCA
TGGTGAGCGGCTGGCGGCTGTTCAAGAAGATTAGCGGGAGCTCCGGTGGCTCGAGCGGTATGTCGTACAA
CTACGTGGTAACGGCCCAGAAGCCCACCGCCGTGAACGGCTGCGTGACCGGACACTTTACTTCGGCCGAA
GACTTAAACCTGTTGATTGCCAAAAACACGAGATTAGAGATCTATGTGGTCACCGCCGAGGGGCTTCGGC
CCGTCAAAGAGGTGGGCATGTATGGGAAGATTGCGGTCATGGAGCTTTTCAGGCCCAAGGGGGAGAGCAA
GGACCTGCTGTTTATCTTGACAGCGAAGTACAATGCCTGCATCCTGGAGTATAAACAGAGTGGCGAGAGC
ATTGACATCATTACGCGAGCCCATGGCAATGTCCAGGACCGCATTGGCCGCCCCTCAGAGACCGGCATTA
TTGGCATCATTGACCCTGAGTGCCGGATGATTGGCCTGCGTCTCTATGATGGCCTTTTCAAGGTTATTCC
ACTAGATCGCGATAATAAAGAACTCAAGGCCTTCAACATCCGCCTGGAGGAGCTGCATGTCATTGATGTC
AAGTTCCTATATGGTTGCCAAGCACCTACTATTTGCTTTGTCTACCAGGACCCTCAGGGGCGGCACGTAA
AAACCTATGAGGTGTCTCTCCGAGAAAAGGAATTCAATAAGGGCCCTTGGAAACAGGAAAATGTCGAAGC
TGAAGCTTCCATGGTGATCGCAGTCCCAGAGCCCTTTGGGGGGGCCATCATCATTGGACAGGAGTCAATC
ACCTATCACAATGGTGACAAATACCTGGCTATTGCCCCTCCTATCATCAAGCAAAGCACGATTGTGTGCC
ACAATCGAGTGGACCCTAATGGCTCAAGATACCTGCTGGGAGACATGGAAGGCCGGCTCTTCATGCTGCT
TTTGGAGAAGGAGGAACAGATGGATGGCACCGTCACTCTCAAGGATCTCCGTGTAGAACTCCTTGGAGAG
ACCTCTATTGCTGAGTGCTTGACATACCTTGATAATGGTGTTGTGTTTGTCGGGTCTCGCCTGGGTGACT
CCCAGCTTGTGAAGCTCAACGTTGACAGTAATGAACAAGGCTCCTATGTAGTGGCCATGGAAACCTTTAC
CAACTTAGGACCCATTGTCGATATGTGCGTGGTGGACCTGGAGAGGCAGGGGCAGGGGCAGCTGGTCACT
TGCTCTGGGGCTTTCAAGGAAGGTTCTTTGCGGATCATCCGGAATGGAATTGGAAGCCTGGCGCTGGCCA
ACAATAGCACCCTCACCATTGGCACCATCGATGAGATCCAGAAGCTGCACATTCGCACAGTTCCCCTCTA
TGAGTCTCCAAGGAAGATCTGCTACCAGGAAGTGTCCCAGTGTTTCGGGGTCCTCTCCAGCCGCATTGAA
GTCCAAGACACGAGTGGGGGCACGACAGCCTTGAGGCCCAGCGCTAGCACCCAGGCTCTGTCCAGCAGTG
TAAGCTCCAGCAAGCTGTTCTCCAGCAGCACTGCTCCTCATGAGACCTCCTTTGGAGAAGAGGTGGAGGT
GCACAACCTACTTATCATTGACCAACACACCTTTGAAGTGCTTCATGCCCACCAGTTTCTGCAGAATGAA
TATGCCCTCAGTCTGGTTTCCTGCAAGCTGGGCAAAGACCCCAACACTTACTTCATTGTGGGCACAGCAA
TGGTGTATCCTGAAGAGGCAGAGCCCAAGCAGGGTCGCATTGTGGTCTTTCAGTATTCGGATGGAAAACT
ACAGACTGTGGCTGAAAAGGAAGTGAAAGGGGCCGTGTACTCTATGGTGGAATTTAACGGGAAGCTGTTA
GCCAGCATCAATAGCACGGTGCGGCTCTATGAGTGGACAACAGAGAAGGAGCTGCGCACTGAGTGCAACC
ACTACAACAACATCATGGCCCTCTACCTGAAGACCAAGGGCGACTTCATCCTGGTGGGCGACCTTATGCG
CTCAGTGCTGCTGCTTGCCTACAAGCCCATGGAAGGAAACTTTGAAGAGATTGCTCGAGACTTTAATCCC
AACTGGATGAGTGCTGTGGAAATCTTGGATGATGACAATTTTCTGGGGGCTGAAAATGCCTTTAACTTGT
TTGTGTGTCAAAAGGATAGCGCTGCCACCACTGACGAGGAGCGGCAGCACCTCCAGGAGGTTGGTCTTTT
CCACCTGGGCGAGTTTGTCAATGTCTTTTGCCACGGCTCTCTGGTAATGCAGAATCTGGGTGAGACTTCC
ACCCCCACACAAGGCTCGGTGCTCTTCGGCACGGTCAACGGCATGATAGGGCTGGTGACCTCACTGTCAG
AGAGCTGGTACAACCTCCTGCTGGACATGCAGAATCGACTCAATAAAGTCATCAAAAGTGTGGGGAAGAT
CGAGCACTCCTTCTGGAGATCCTTTCACACCGAGCGGAAGACAGAACCAGCCACAGGTTTCATCGACGGT
GACTTGATTGAGAGTTTCCTGGATATTAGCCGCCCCAAGATGCAGGAGGTGGTGGCAAACCTACAGTATG
ACGATGGCAGCGGTATGAAGCGAGAGGCCACTGCAGACGACCTCATCAAGGTTGTGGAGGAGCTAACTCG
GATCCATTAATCTAGAGGTCAAGCTTCGGGGGTTTAAACCTGCAGGCATGCAAGCTGATTTGGCTGCTGC
CACCGCTGAGCAAGGCCGCTTCGAGCAGACATGATAAGATACATTGATGAGTTTGGACAAACCACAACTA
GAATGCAGTGAAAAAAATGCTTTATTTGTGAAATTTGTGATGCTATTGCTTTATTTGTAACCATTATAAG
CTGCAATAAACAAGTTAACAACAACAATTGCATTCATTTTATGTTTCAGGTTCAGGGGGAGATGTGGGAG
GTTTTTTTAAGCAAGTAAAACCTCTACAAATGTGGTAAAATCTTAATTAAGACTTCTAATATAACTTCGT
ATAGCATACATTATACGAAGTTATGGTTCCACTGTTGACAATTAATCATCGGCATAGTATATCGGCATAG
TATAATACGACAAGGTGAGGAACTAAACCCAGGAGGCAGATCATGATTGAACAAGATGGATTGCACGCAG
GTTCTCCGGCCGCTTGGGTGGAGAGGCTATTCGGCTATGACTGGGCACAACAGACAATCGGCTGCTCTGA
TGCCGCCGTGTTCCGGCTGTCAGCGCAGGGGCGCCCGGTTCTTTTTGTCAAGACCGACCTGTCCGGTGCC
CTGAATGAACTGCAGGACGAGGCAGCGCGGCTATCGTGGCTGGCCACGACGGGCGTTCCTTGCGCAGCTG
TGCTCGACGTTGTCACTGAAGCGGGAAGGGACTGGCTGCTATTGGGCGAAGTGCCGGGGCAGGATCTCCT
GTCATCTCACCTTGCTCCTGCCGAGAAAGTATCCATCATGGCTGATGCAATGCGGCGGCTGCATACGCTT
GATCCGGCTACCTGCCCATTCGACCACCAAGCGAAACATCGCATCGAGCGAGCACGTACTCGGATGGAAG
CCGGTCTTGTCGATCAGGATGATCTGGACGAAGAGCATCAGGGGCTCGCGCCAGCCGAACTGTTCGCCAG
GCTCAAGGCGCGCATGCCCGACGGCGAGGATCTCGTCGTGACCCATGGCGATGCCTGCTTGCCGAATATC
ATGGTGGAAAATGGCCGCTTTTCTGGATTCATCGACTGTGGCCGGCTGGGTGTGGCGGACCGCTATCAGG
ACATAGCGTTGGCTACCCGTGATATTGCTGAAGAGCTTGGCGGCGAATGGGCTGACCGCTTCCTCGTGCT
TTACGGTATCGCCGCTCCCGATTCGCAGCGCATCGCCTTCTATCGCCTTCTTGACGAGTTCTTCTGATTC
GAAATGACCGACCAAGCGACGCCCAACCGGTATCAGCTCACTCAAAGGCGGTAATACGGTTATCCACAGA
ATCAGGGGATAACGCAGGAAAGAACATGTGAGCAAAAGGCCAGCAAAAGGCCAGGAACCGTAAAAAGGCC
GCGTTGCTGGCGTTTTTCCATAGGCTCCGCCCCCCTGACGAGCATCACAAAAATCGACGCTCAAGTCAGA
GGTGGCGAAACCCGACAGGACTATAAAGATACCAGGCGTTTCCCCCTGGAAGCTCCCTCGTGCGCTCTCC
TGTTCCGACCCTGCCGCTTACCGGATACCTGTCCGCCTTTCTCCCTTCGGGAAGCGTGGCGCTTTCTCAT
AGCTCACGCTGTAGGTATCTCAGTTCGGTGTAGGTCGTTCGCTCCAAGCTGGGCTGTGTGCACGAACCCC
CCGTTCAGCCCGACCGCTGCGCCTTATCCGGTAACTATCGTCTTGAGTCCAACCCGGTAAGACACGACTT
ATCGCCACTGGCAGCAGCCACTGGTAACAGGATTAGCAGAGCGAGGTATGTAGGCGGTGCTACAGAGTTC
TTGAAGTGGTGGCCTAACTACGGCTACACTAGAAGGACAGTATTTGGTATCTGCGCTCTGCTGAAGCCAG
TTACCTTCGGAAAAAGAGTTGGTAGCTCTTGATCCGGCAAACAAACCACCGCTGGTAGCGGTGGTTTTTT
TGTTTGCAAGCAGCAGATTACGCGCAGAAAAAAAGGATTTCAAGAAGATCCTTTGATCTTTTCTACGGGG
TCTGACGCTCAGTGGAACGAAAACTCACGTTAAGGGATTTTGGTCATGAGATTATCAAAAAGGATCTTCA
CCTAGATCCTTTTATAGTCCGGAATCGTCACACAAAAAACCAACACACAGATGTAATGAAAATAAAGATA
TTTTATTGCGGCCATCGTGATGGCTAGAGTTTAGCCCTCCCACACATAACCAGAGGGCAGCAATTCACGA
ATCCCAACTGCCGTCGGCTGTCCATCACTGTCCTTCACTATGGCTTTGATCCCAGGATGCAGATCGAGAA
GCACCTGTCGGCACCGTCCGCAGGGGCTCAAGATGCCCCTGTTCTCATTTCCGATCGCGACGATACAAGT
CAGGTTGCCAGCTGCCGCAGCAGCAGCAGTGCCCAGCACCACGAGTTCTGCACAAGGTCCCCCAGTAAAA
TGATATACATTGACACCAGTGAAGATGCGGCCGTCGCTAGAGAGAGCTGCGCTGGCGACGCTGTAGTCTT
CAGAGATGGGGATGCTGTTGATTGTAGCCGTTGCTCTTTCAATGAGGGTGGATTCTTCTTGAGACAAAGG
CTTGGCCATGGTGGCGCTAGTGTCAGAAGAATCGAGCTTTTTGCAAAAGCCTAGGCCTCCAAAAAAGCCT
CCTCACTACTTCTGGAATAGCTCAGAGGCCGAGGCGGCCTCGGCCTCTGCATAAATAAAAAAAATTAGTC
AGCCATGGGGCGGAGAATGGGCGGAACTGGGCGGAGTTAGGGGCGGGATGGGCGGAGTTAGGGGCGGGAC
TATGGTTGCTGACTAATTGAGATGCATGCTTTGCATACTTCTGCCTGCTGGGGAGCCTGGGGACTTTCCA
CACCTGGTTGCTGACTAATTGAGATGCATGCTTTGCATACTTCTGCCTGCTGGGGAGCCTGGGGACTTTC
CACACCCTAACTGACACACATTCCACAGCTGGTTCTTTCCGCCTCAGAAGGTACCTAACCAAGTTCCTCT
TTCAGAGGTTATTTCAGGCCATGGTGCTGCGC
Features (pLannotate 1.2.2; 17 found; start..end, strand, type, name):
     24..105     -  polyA_signal   SV40 poly(A) signal: SV40 polyadenylation signal
    128..211     -  CDS            large T antigen (fragment): large T antigen from SV40 (simian virus 40)
    276..641     +  enhancer       CMV enhancer: human cytomegalovirus immediate early enhancer
    643..842     +  promoter       CMV promoter: human cytomegalovirus (CMV) immediate early promoter
    981..1113    +  intron         chimeric intron: chimera between introns from human β-globin and immunoglobulin heavy chain genes
   1157..1175    +  promoter       T7 promoter: promoter for bacteriophage T7 RNA polymerase
   1250..3787    +  CDS            DDB1 (fragment): DDB1_BOVIN - Experimental evidence at protein level: Swiss-Prot protein existence level 1. Protein, which is both involved in DNA repair and protein ubiquitination, as part of the UV-DDB complex and DCX (DDB1-CUL4-X-box) complexes, respectively. Core component of the UV-DDB complex (UV- damaged DNA-binding protein complex), a complex that recognizes UV- induced DNA damage and recruit proteins of the nucleotide excision repair pathway (the NER pathway) to initiate DNA repair. The UV-DDB complex preferentially binds to cyclobutane pyrimidine dimers (CPD), 6- 4 photoproducts (6-4 PP), apurinic si
   3818..3836    +  misc_feature   MCS (fragment): pUC18/19 multiple cloning site
   3885..4006    -  polyA_signal   SV40 poly(A) signal: SV40 polyadenylation signal
   4029..4097    -  CDS            large T antigen (fragment): large T antigen from SV40 (simian virus 40)
   4121..4154    +  protein_bind   loxP: Cre-mediated recombination occurs in the 8-bp core sequence (GCATACAT). Cre recombinase
   4164..4211    +  promoter       EM7 promoter: synthetic bacterial promoter&nbsp
   4243..5034    +  CDS            neo: KKA2_KLEPN - Also known as kan, nptII. Experimental evidence at protein level: Swiss-Prot protein existence level 1. Resistance to kanamycin, neomycin, paromomycin, ribostamycin, butirosin and gentamicin B. From Klebsiella pneumoniae.
   5195..5783    -  rep_origin     ori: high-copy-number ColE1/pMB1/pBR322/pUC origin of replication
   5909..5957    -  polyA_signal   poly(A) signal: synthetic polyadenylation signal
   5981..6379    -  CDS            BSD: blasticidin S deaminase; Aspergillus terreus BSD; confers resistance to blasticidin
   6410..6767    -  promoter       SV40 promoter: SV40 enhancer and early promoter
