[The description below was written by a language model from this plasmid's Addgene catalogue record and pLannotate feature annotations shown in this document.]
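Description:
pBiT3.1-N_DDB1:1-1140 is a mammalian expression plasmid built on the Promega pBiT3.1-N backbone. It produces human DDB1 with an N-terminal HiBiT tag, the small peptide half of the split NanoLuc luciferase system, joined to the protein through a short Gly/Ser linker. The name and insert field give residues M1 to H1140, but the record also notes an internal loop deletion of I396–D689. The 2,538 bp insert size and the annotated DDB1 coding fragment fit the deleted form rather than the intact full-length protein. The annotation tool matched this coding region to the bovine orthologue, whereas the catalogue lists the insert as human and derived from a Mammalian Gene Collection clone. It was inserted by ligation-independent cloning, with the flanking XhoI and XbaI sites preserved.

Expression is driven by the CMV immediate-early enhancer and promoter, followed by a chimeric β-globin/immunoglobulin intron that improves transcript processing. A T7 promoter sits just upstream of the open reading frame, and an SV40 polyadenylation signal lies downstream. The plasmid replicates in E. coli from a high-copy ColE1/pUC-type origin and is selected with kanamycin through an EM7-driven neo (nptII) gene, which has a loxP site just upstream. The catalogue lists neomycin/G418 as the mammalian selectable marker. The feature table, however, shows a separate cassette of SV40 early promoter, blasticidin S deaminase and a synthetic poly(A) signal, while only the bacterial EM7 promoter is annotated in front of neo, so the two sources disagree on this point.

The associated publication evaluates the ligandability of WD40 repeat proteins. That context suggests luminescence-based detection of HiBiT-tagged DDB1 in cells, for example in protein-level or target-engagement assays, but the record does not name a specific assay.
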