Addgene plasmid #211147: pBiT3.1-N_DDB1:1-1140
Purpose: Mammalian expression of full-length human DDB1. loop deletion amino acids I396-D689. N-terminal HiBiT tag.
Depositing lab: Cheryl Arrowsmith. Depositing organization: University of Toronto. Publication: A Target Class Ligandability Evaluation of WD40 Repeat-Containing Proteins. Ackloo S, Li F, Szewczyk M, Seitova A, Loppnau P, Zeng H, Xu J, Ahmad S, Arnautova YA, Baghaie AJ, Beldar S, Bolotokova A, Centrella PA, Chau I, Clark MA, Cuozzo JW, Dehghani-Tafti S, Disch JS, Dong A, Dumas A, Feng JA, Ghiabi P, Gibson E, Gilmer J, Goldman B, Green SR, Guie MA, Guilinger JP, Harms N, Herasymenko O, Houliston S, Hutchinson A, Kearnes S, Keefe AD, Kimani SW, Kramer T, Kutera M, Kwak HA, Lento C, Li Y, Liu J, Loup J, Machado RAC, Mulhern CJ, Perveen S, Righetto GL, Riley P, Shrestha S, Sigel EA, Silva M, Sintchak MD, Slakman BL, Taylor RD, Thompson J, Torng W, Underkoffler C, von Rechenberg M, Walsh RT, Watson I, Wilson DJ, Wolf E, Yadav M, Yazdi AK, Zhang J, Zhang Y, Santhakumar V, Edwards AM, Barsyte-Lovejoy D, Schapira M, Brown PJ, Halabelian L, Arrowsmith CH. J Med Chem. 2025 Jan 23;68(2):1092-1112. doi: 10.1021/acs.jmedchem.4c02010. Epub 2024 Nov 4. PubMed 39495097.
Backbone
  Vector backbone: pBiT3.1-N
  Backbone manufacturer: Promega
  Vector type: Mammalian Expression
  Selectable markers: Neomycin (select with G418)
Growth in bacteria
  Bacterial resistance: Kanamycin, 50 μg/mL
  Growth temperature: 37°C
  Growth strain: DH5alpha
  Copy number: High Copy
Gene/Insert
  Gene/Insert name: DDB1:M1-H1140
  Species: H. sapiens (human)
  Insert size (bp): 2538
  Mutation: loop deletion I396-D689
  Entrez Gene: DDB1 (a.k.a. DDBA, UV-DDB1, WHIKERS, XAP1, XPCE, XPE, XPE-BF)
  Promoter: CMV
  Tag / fusion protein: MVSGWRLFKKISGSSGGSSG (N terminal on insert)
  Cloning method: Ligation Independent Cloning
  Sequencing primers: 5′ T7; 3′ TTGCTCAGCGGTGGCAGCAG
Resource information
  A portion of this plasmid was derived from a plasmid made by: Mammalian Gene Collection (BC051764)
Terms and licenses: Academic/Nonprofit Terms; Industry Terms: Not Available to Industry
Depositor comments: 5' Cloning Site: Xho1 (not destroyed), 3' Cloning Site: Xba1 (not destroyed).
How to cite: pBiT3.1-N_DDB1:1-1140 was a gift from Cheryl Arrowsmith (Addgene plasmid # 211147 ; http://n2t.net/addgene:211147 ; RRID:Addgene_211147)
