>Addgene plasmid #211147 | pBiT3.1-N_DDB1:1-1140 | depositor partial sequence | sequence record 411772 | Insert sequence
ATGTCGTACAACTACGTGGTAACGGCCCAGAAGCCCACCGCCGTGAACGGCTGCGTGACCGGACACTTTA
CTTCGGCCGAAGACTTAAACCTGTTGATTGCCAAAAACACGAGATTAGAGATCTATGTGGTCACCGCCGA
GGGGCTTCGGCCCGTCAAAGAGGTGGGCATGTATGGGAAGATTGCGGTCATGGAGCTTTTCAGGCCCAAG
GGGGAGAGCAAGGACCTGCTGTTTATCTTGACAGCGAAGTACAATGCCTGCATCCTGGAGTATAAACAGA
GTGGCGAGAGCATTGACATCATTACGCGAGCCCATGGCAATGTCCAGGACCGCATTGGCCGCCCCTCAGA
GACCGGCATTATTGGCATCATTGACCCTGAGTGCCGGATGATTGGCCTGCGTCTCTATGATGGCCTTTTC
AAGGTTATTCCACTAGATCGCGATAATAAAGAACTCAAGGCCTTCAACATCCGCCTGGAGGAGCTGCATG
TCATTGATGTCAAGTTCCTATATGGTTGCCAAGCACCTACTATTTGCTTTGTCTACCAGGACCCTCAGGG
GCGGCACGTAAAAACCTATGAGGTGTCTCTCCGAGAAAAGGAATTCAATAAGGGCCCTTGGAAACAGGAA
AATGTCGAAGCTGAAGCTTCCATGGTGATCGCAGTCCCAGAGCCCTTTGGGGGGGCCATCATCATTGGAC
AGGAGTCAATCACCTATCACAATGGTGACAAATACCTGGCTATTGCCCCTCCTATCATCAAGCAAAGCAC
GATTGTGTGCCACAATCGAGTGGACCCTAATGGCTCAAGATACCTGCTGGGAGACATGGAAGGCCGGCTC
TTCATGCTGCTTTTGGAGAAGGAGGAACAGATGGATGGCACCGTCACTCTCAAGGATCTCCGTGTAGAAC
TCCTTGGAGAGACCTCTATTGCTGAGTGCTTGACATACCTTGATAATGGTGTTGTGTTTGTCGGGTCTCG
CCTGGGTGACTCCCAGCTTGTGAAGCTCAACGTTGACAGTAATGAACAAGGCTCCTATGTAGTGGCCATG
GAAACCTTTACCAACTTAGGACCCATTGTCGATATGTGCGTGGTGGACCTGGAGAGGCAGGGGCAGGGGC
AGCTGGTCACTTGCTCTGGGGCTTTCAAGGAAGGTTCTTTGCGGATCATCCGGAATGGAATTGGAAGCCT
GGCGCTGGCCAACAATAGCACCCTCACCATTGGCACCATCGATGAGATCCAGAAGCTGCACATTCGCACA
GTTCCCCTCTATGAGTCTCCAAGGAAGATCTGCTACCAGGAAGTGTCCCAGTGTTTCGGGGTCCTCTCCA
GCCGCATTGAAGTCCAAGACACGAGTGGGGGCACGACAGCCTTGAGGCCCAGCGCTAGCACCCAGGCTCT
GTCCAGCAGTGTAAGCTCCAGCAAGCTGTTCTCCAGCAGCACTGCTCCTCATGAGACCTCCTTTGGAGAA
GAGGTGGAGGTGCACAACCTACTTATCATTGACCAACACACCTTTGAAGTGCTTCATGCCCACCAGTTTC
TGCAGAATGAATATGCCCTCAGTCTGGTTTCCTGCAAGCTGGGCAAAGACCCCAACACTTACTTCATTGT
GGGCACAGCAATGGTGTATCCTGAAGAGGCAGAGCCCAAGCAGGGTCGCATTGTGGTCTTTCAGTATTCG
GATGGAAAACTACAGACTGTGGCTGAAAAGGAAGTGAAAGGGGCCGTGTACTCTATGGTGGAATTTAACG
GGAAGCTGTTAGCCAGCATCAATAGCACGGTGCGGCTCTATGAGTGGACAACAGAGAAGGAGCTGCGCAC
TGAGTGCAACCACTACAACAACATCATGGCCCTCTACCTGAAGACCAAGGGCGACTTCATCCTGGTGGGC
GACCTTATGCGCTCAGTGCTGCTGCTTGCCTACAAGCCCATGGAAGGAAACTTTGAAGAGATTGCTCGAG
ACTTTAATCCCAACTGGATGAGTGCTGTGGAAATCTTGGATGATGACAATTTTCTGGGGGCTGAAAATGC
CTTTAACTTGTTTGTGTGTCAAAAGGATAGCGCTGCCACCACTGACGAGGAGCGGCAGCACCTCCAGGAG
GTTGGTCTTTTCCACCTGGGCGAGTTTGTCAATGTCTTTTGCCACGGCTCTCTGGTAATGCAGAATCTGG
GTGAGACTTCCACCCCCACACAAGGCTCGGTGCTCTTCGGCACGGTCAACGGCATGATAGGGCTGGTGAC
CTCACTGTCAGAGAGCTGGTACAACCTCCTGCTGGACATGCAGAATCGACTCAATAAAGTCATCAAAAGT
GTGGGGAAGATCGAGCACTCCTTCTGGAGATCCTTTCACACCGAGCGGAAGACAGAACCAGCCACAGGTT
TCATCGACGGTGACTTGATTGAGAGTTTCCTGGATATTAGCCGCCCCAAGATGCAGGAGGTGGTGGCAAA
CCTACAGTATGACGATGGCAGCGGTATGAAGCGAGAGGCCACTGCAGACGACCTCATCAAGGTTGTGGAG
GAGCTAACTCGGATCCAT
